Addgene plasmid #92246: DSPQ-HTT-TALEN2 BSD
Purpose: TALEN targeting downstream of HTT gene (ELD) with Blasticidin selection, forms obligate heterodimer with DSPQ-HTT-TALEN1 ZEO. TALEN: NN, HD, NN, NN, HD, NG, NN, NI, NN, NN, HD, NI, NN, HD, NI, NN
Depositing lab: Mahmoud Pouladi. Depositing organization: Translational Laboratory in Genetic Medicine, BMSI, A*STAR. Publication: Unbiased Profiling of Isogenic Huntington Disease hPSC-Derived CNS and Peripheral Cells Reveals Strong Cell-Type Specificity of CAG Length Effects. Ooi J, Langley SR, Xu X, Utami KH, Sim B, Huang Y, Harmston NP, Tay YL, Ziaei A, Zeng R, Low D, Aminkeng F, Sobota RM, Ginhoux F, Petretto E, Pouladi MA. Cell Rep. 2019 Feb 26;26(9):2494-2508.e7. doi: 10.1016/j.celrep.2019.02.008. PubMed 30811996.
Backbone
  Vector backbone: pCAG-BSD-IRES
  Backbone size w/o insert (bp): 5843
  Vector type: TALEN
  Selectable markers: Blasticidin
Growth in bacteria
  Bacterial resistance: Ampicillin, 100 μg/mL
  Growth temperature: 37°C
  Growth strain: DH5alpha
  Copy number: High Copy
Gene/Insert
  Gene/Insert name: TALEN
  Species: Synthetic
  Promoter: CAG
  Cloning method: Restriction Enzyme; 5′ cloning site unknown (unknown if destroyed); 3′ cloning site unknown (unknown if destroyed)
  Sequencing primers: 5′ unknown
Terms and licenses: Academic/Nonprofit Terms; Industry Terms: Not Available to Industry
How to cite: DSPQ-HTT-TALEN2 BSD was a gift from Mahmoud Pouladi (Addgene plasmid # 92246 ; http://n2t.net/addgene:92246 ; RRID:Addgene_92246)
