[The description below was written by a language model from this plasmid's Addgene catalogue record and pLannotate feature annotations shown in this document.]
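Description:
DSPQ-HTT-TALEN2 BSD is a mammalian expression plasmid encoding one half of a TALEN pair designed to cut downstream of the human HTT (huntingtin) gene. It is built on the pCAG-BSD-IRES backbone and is about 8.7 kb in the sequenced record. In E. coli it is maintained as a high-copy plasmid through a ColE1/pUC-type origin and selected with ampicillin via the β-lactamase gene. Remnants of lac regulatory elements, an SV40 origin and an SV40 poly(A) signal are also annotated in the backbone.

Expression is driven by the CAG promoter, annotated here as the CMV enhancer, the chicken β-actin promoter and a chimeric β-actin/β-globin intron. The open reading frame begins with a 3xFLAG epitope tag. This is followed by an N-terminal segment derived from the Xanthomonas TAL effector AvrBs3, then an unannotated stretch that presumably holds the synthetic repeat array. The catalogue lists sixteen repeat-variable diresidues (NN, HD, NG and NI) that specify the DNA target. A C-terminal AvrBs3 fragment joins the array to the FokI nuclease domain. According to the record, this FokI domain is the ELD variant, which forms an obligate heterodimer with the partner construct DSPQ-HTT-TALEN1 ZEO, so cleavage should occur only when both arms bind adjacent sites.

Downstream of the nuclease, an EMCV IRES directs translation of blasticidin S deaminase from the same transcript, which ends at a rabbit β-globin poly(A) signal. Blasticidin resistance is therefore coupled to TALEN expression, and using it alongside the partner's presumed zeocin marker could enrich for cells carrying both arms. The associated publication concerns isogenic Huntington disease human pluripotent stem cell lines, which is consistent with use in genome editing at the HTT locus.
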