Features (pLannotate 1.2.2; 22 found; start..end, strand, type, name):
      4..383     +  enhancer       CMV enhancer: human cytomegalovirus immediate early enhancer
    386..661     +  promoter       chicken β-actin promoter: No description available
    662..1670    +  intron         chimeric intron: chimera between introns from chicken β-actin and rabbit β-globin
   1668..1724    +  CDS            HBB (fragment): HBB_LEPEU - Experimental evidence at protein level: Swiss-Prot protein existence level 1. Involved in oxygen transport from the lung to the various peripheral tissues. From Lepus europaeus (European hare).
   1728..1793    +  CDS            3xFLAG: three tandem FLAG® epitope tags, followed by an enterokinase cleavage site
   1791..2354    +  CDS            avrBs3 (fragment): AVRB3_XANEU - Experimental evidence at protein level: Swiss-Prot protein existence level 1. Avirulence protein. Acts as a transcription factor in C.annuum plants. In susceptible plants lacking the Bs3 resistance gene induces expression of a number of genes, including genes homologous to a family of auxin-induced genes, alpha-expansin genes, pectate lyase, anthocyanidin glucoside rhamnosyl transferase and at least one transcription factor, UPA20. Their expression leads to plant hypertrophy in mesophyll cells, probably mainly mediated by UPA20 (PubMed:17962565). In resistant plants induces the h
   3945..4151    +  CDS            avrBs3 (fragment): AVRB3_XANEU - Experimental evidence at protein level: Swiss-Prot protein existence level 1. Avirulence protein. Acts as a transcription factor in C.annuum plants. In susceptible plants lacking the Bs3 resistance gene induces expression of a number of genes, including genes homologous to a family of auxin-induced genes, alpha-expansin genes, pectate lyase, anthocyanidin glucoside rhamnosyl transferase and at least one transcription factor, UPA20. Their expression leads to plant hypertrophy in mesophyll cells, probably mainly mediated by UPA20 (PubMed:17962565). In resistant plants induces the h
   4140..4727    +  CDS            fokIR (fragment): T2F1_PLAOK - Also known as rfoKI. Experimental evidence at protein level: Swiss-Prot protein existence level 1. Recognizes the double-stranded sequence 5'-GGATG-3'/3'-CATCC- 5' and cleaves respectively 14 bases after G-1 and 13 bases before C-1. From Planomicrobium okeanokoites (Planococcus okeanokoites) (Flavobacterium okeanokoites).
   4878..5340    +  misc_feature   IRES: internal ribosome entry site (IRES) of the encephalomyocarditis virus (EMCV)
   5354..5752    +  CDS            BSD: blasticidin S deaminase; Aspergillus terreus BSD; confers resistance to blasticidin
   5821..5876    +  polyA_signal   β-globin poly(A) signal: rabbit β-globin polyadenylation signal (Gil and Proudfoot, 1987)
   6259..6275    -  protein_bind   lac operator: The lac repressor binds to the lac operator to inhibit transcription in E. coli. This inhibition can be relieved by adding lactose or isopropyl-β-D-thiogalactopyranoside (IPTG). lac repressor encoded by lacI
   6283..6313    -  promoter       lac promoter: promoter for the E. coli lac operon
   6328..6349    -  protein_bind   CAP binding site: CAP binding activates transcription in the presence of cAMP. E. coli catabolite activator protein
   6362..6401    -  CDS            lacI (fragment): lac repressor; lacI; The lac repressor binds to the lac operator to inhibit transcription in E. coli. This inhibition can be relieved by adding lactose or isopropyl-β-D-thiogalactopyranoside (IPTG).
   6408..6430    +  promoter       SV40 promoter (fragment): SV40 enhancer and early promoter
   6454..6589    +  rep_origin     SV40 ori: SV40 origin of replication
   6609..6743    +  polyA_signal   SV40 poly(A) signal: SV40 polyadenylation signal
   6745..6799    -  CDS            lacI (fragment): lac repressor; lacI; The lac repressor binds to the lac operator to inhibit transcription in E. coli. This inhibition can be relieved by adding lactose or isopropyl-β-D-thiogalactopyranoside (IPTG).
   6982..7570    -  rep_origin     ori: high-copy-number ColE1/pMB1/pBR322/pUC origin of replication
   7741..8601    -  CDS            AmpR: β-lactamase; bla; confers resistance to ampicillin, carbenicillin, and related antibiotics
   8602..8706    -  promoter       AmpR promoter: bla
>Addgene plasmid #92246 | DSPQ-HTT-TALEN2 BSD | addgene full sequence | sequence record 197973 | Addgene NGS Result
GTCGACATTGATTATTGACTAGTTATTAATAGTAATCAATTACGGGGTCATTAGTTCATAGCCCATATAT
GGAGTTCCGCGTTACATAACTTACGGTAAATGGCCCGCCTGGCTGACCGCCCAACGACCCCCGCCCATTG
ACGTCAATAATGACGTATGTTCCCATAGTAACGCCAATAGGGACTTTCCATTGACGTCAATGGGTGGACT
ATTTACGGTAAACTGCCCACTTGGCAGTACATCAAGTGTATCATATGCCAAGTACGCCCCCTATTGACGT
CAATGACGGTAAATGGCCCGCCTGGCATTATGCCCAGTACATGACCTTATGGGACTTTCCTACTTGGCAG
TACATCTACGTATTAGTCATCGCTATTACCATGGGTCGAGGTGAGCCCCACGTTCTGCTTCACTCTCCCC
ATCTCCCCCCCCTCCCCACCCCCAATTTTGTATTTATTTATTTTTTAATTATTTTGTGCAGCGATGGGGG
CGGGGGGGGGGGGGGCGCGCGCCAGGCGGGGCGGGGCGGGGCGAGGGGCGGGGCGGGGCGAGGCGGAGAG
GTGCGGCGGCAGCCAATCAGAGCGGCGCGCTCCGAAAGTTTCCTTTTATGGCGAGGCGGCGGCGGCGGCG
GCCCTATAAAAAGCGAAGCGCGCGGCGGGCGGGAGTCGCTGCGTTGCCTTCGCCCCGTGCCCCGCTCCGC
GCCGCCTCGCGCCGCCCGCCCCGGCTCTGACTGACCGCGTTACTCCCACAGGTGAGCGGGCGGGACGGCC
CTTCTCCTCCGGGCTGTAATTAGCGCTTGGTTTAATGACGGCTCGTTTCTTTTCTGTGGCTGCGTGAAAG
CCTTAAAGGGCTCCGGGAGGGCCCTTTGTGCGGGGGGGAGCGGCTCGGGGGGTGCGTGCGTGTGTGTGTG
CGTGGGGAGCGCCGCGTGCGGCCCGCGCTGCCCGGCGGCTGTGAGCGCTGCGGGCGCGGCGCGGGGCTTT
GTGCGCTCCGCGTGTGCGCGAGGGGAGCGCGGCCGGGGGCGGTGCCCCGCGGTGCGGGGGGGCTGCGAGG
GGAACAAAGGCTGCGTGCGGGGTGTGTGCGTGGGGGGGTGAGCAGGGGGTGTGGGCGCGGCGGTCGGGCT
GTAACCCCCCCCTGCACCCCCCTCCCCGAGTTGCTGAGCACGGCCCGGCTTCGGGTGCGGGGCTCCGTGC
GGGGCGTGGCGCGGGGCTCGCCGTGCCGGGCGGGGGGTGGCGGCAGGTGGGGGTGCCGGGCGGGGCGGGG
CCGCCTCGGGCCGGGGAGGGCTCGGGGGAGGGGCGCGGCGGCCCCGGAGCGCCGGCGGCTGTCGAGGCGC
GGCGAGCCGCAGCCATTGCCTTTTATGGTAATCGTGCGAGAGGGCGCAGGGACTTCCTTTGTCCCAAATC
TGGCGGAGCCGAAATCTGGGAGGCGCCGCCGCACCCCCTCTAGCGGGCGCGGGCGAAGCGGTGCGGCGCC
GGCAGGAAGGAAATGGGCGGGGAGGGCCTTCGTGCGTCGCCGCGCCGCCGTCCCCTTCTCCATCTCCAGC
CTCGGGGCTGCCGCAGGGGGACGGCTGCCTTCGGGGGGGACGGGGCAGGGCGGGGTTCGGCTTCTGGCGT
GTGACCGGCGGCTCTAGAGCCTCTGCTAACCATGTTCATGCCTTCTTCTTTTTCCTACAGCTCCTGGGCA
ACGTGCTGGTTATTGTGCTGTCTCATCATTTTGGCAAAGAATTCATGGACTACAAAGACCATGACGGTGA
TTATAAAGATCATGACATCGATTACAAGGATGACGATGACAAGATGGCCCCCAAGAAGAAGAGGAAGGTG
GGCATTCACGGGGTACCCGCCGCTGTGGATCTACGCACGCTCGGCTACAGCCAGCAGCAACAGGAGAAGA
TCAAACCGAAGGTTCGTTCGACAGTGGCGCAGCACCACGAGGCACTGGTCGGCCATGGGTTTACACACGC
GCACATCGTTGCGCTCAGCCAACACCCGGCAGCGTTAGGGACCGTCGCTGTCAAGTATCAGGACATGATC
GCAGCGTTGCCAGAGGCGACACACGAAGCGATCGTTGGCGTCGGCAAACAGTGGTCCGGCGCACGCGCTC
TGGAGGCCTTGCTCACGGTGGCGGGAGAGTTGAGAGGTCCACCGTTACAGTTGGACACAGGCCAACTTCT
CAAGATTGCAAAACGTGGCGGCGTGACCGCAGTGGAGGCAGTGCATGCATGGCGCAATGCACTGACGGGT
GCCCCCCTGAACTTGACCCCAGAACAAGTCGTCGCAATCGCGAGCAATAACGGCGGAAAACAGGCTTTGG
AAACGGTGCAGAGGCTCCTTCCAGTGCTGTGTCAGGCACATGGTCTGACTCCAGAACAGGTTGTGGCCAT
CGCAAGCCACGACGGAGGAAAGCAAGCCCTGGAAACAGTACAGAGGCTGTTGCCTGTCCTGTGTCAAGCT
CACGGACTCACCCCAGAACAAGTCGTCGCAATCGCGAGCAATAACGGCGGAAAACAGGCTTTGGAAACGG
TGCAGAGGCTCCTTCCAGTGCTGTGTCAGGCACATGGCCTAACCCCAGAACAAGTCGTCGCAATCGCGAG
CAATAACGGCGGAAAACAGGCTTTGGAAACGGTGCAGAGGCTCCTTCCAGTGCTGTGTCAGGCACATGGG
CTTACTCCAGAACAGGTTGTGGCCATCGCAAGCCACGACGGAGGAAAGCAAGCCCTGGAAACAGTACAGA
GGCTGTTGCCTGTCCTGTGTCAAGCTCACGGCTTGACACCTGAGCAGGTTGTGGCCATTGCCTCGAATGG
AGGGGGCAAACAGGCGTTGGAAACCGTACAACGATTGCTGCCGGTCCTTTGCCAAGCCCACGGACTCACC
CCAGAACAAGTCGTCGCAATCGCGAGCAATAACGGCGGAAAACAGGCTTTGGAAACGGTGCAGAGGCTCC
TTCCAGTGCTGTGTCAGGCACATGGCCTAACCCCTGAGCAAGTCGTCGCAATCGCCTCCAACATTGGCGG
GAAACAGGCACTGGAGACTGTCCAGCGCCTGCTTCCCGTGCTTTGCCAGGCGCACGGTCTGACCCCAGAA
CAAGTCGTCGCAATCGCGAGCAATAACGGCGGAAAACAGGCTTTGGAAACGGTGCAGAGGCTCCTTCCAG
TGCTGTGTCAGGCACATGGCTTGACCCCAGAACAAGTCGTCGCAATCGCGAGCAATAACGGCGGAAAACA
GGCTTTGGAAACGGTGCAGAGGCTCCTTCCAGTGCTGTGTCAGGCACATGGGCTTACTCCAGAACAGGTT
GTGGCCATCGCAAGCCACGACGGAGGAAAGCAAGCCCTGGAAACAGTACAGAGGCTGTTGCCTGTCCTGT
GTCAAGCTCACGGCCTAACCCCTGAGCAAGTCGTCGCAATCGCCTCCAACATTGGCGGGAAACAGGCACT
GGAGACTGTCCAGCGCCTGCTTCCCGTGCTTTGCCAGGCGCACGGACTCACCCCAGAACAAGTCGTCGCA
ATCGCGAGCAATAACGGCGGAAAACAGGCTTTGGAAACGGTGCAGAGGCTCCTTCCAGTGCTGTGTCAGG
CACATGGCTTGACTCCAGAACAGGTTGTGGCCATCGCAAGCCACGACGGAGGAAAGCAAGCCCTGGAAAC
AGTACAGAGGCTGTTGCCTGTCCTGTGTCAAGCTCACGGGCTTACCCCTGAGCAAGTCGTCGCAATCGCC
TCCAACATTGGCGGGAAACAGGCACTGGAGACTGTCCAGCGCCTGCTTCCCGTGCTTTGCCAGGCGCACG
GTCTGACCCCAGAACAAGTCGTCGCAATCGCGAGCAATAACGGCGGAAAACAGGCTTTGGAAACGGTGCA
GAGGCTCCTTCCAGTGCTGTGTCAGGCACATGGCCTAACCCCGGAGCAGGTGGTGGCCATCGCCAGCCAC
GACGGCGGCAGGCCGGCGCTGGAGAGCATTGTTGCCCAGTTATCTCGCCCTGATCCGGCGTTGGCCGCGT
TGACCAACGACCACCTCGTCGCCTTGGCCTGCCTCGGCGGACGTCCTGCGCTGGATGCAGTGAAAAAGGG
ATTGCCGCACGCGCCGGCCTTGATCAAAAGAACCAATCGCCGTATTCCCGAACGCACATCCCATCGCGTT
GCCGGATCCCAGCTGGTGAAGTCCGAGCTGGAGGAAAAGAAGTCCGAACTGCGCCACAAGTTGAAGTACG
TCCCTCACGAGTACATCGAACTGATCGAAATCGCCCGCAACCCAACCCAGGACCGTATCCTGGAGATGAA
GGTCATGGAGTTCTTCATGAAGGTGTACGGTTATCGCGGAGAGCATCTCGGCGGCTCTCGCAAACCCGAC
GGCGCTATCTACACAGTAGGCTCCCCCATCGACTACGGCGTCATTGTGGACACTAAGGCCTACTCAGGAG
GCTACAACCTTCCCATCGGCCAGGCCGACGAAATGGAGCGCTACGTGGAGGAGAATCAGACCCGCGACAA
GCACCTCAACCCCAATGAGTGGTGGAAAGTGTATCCCTCATCCGTCACAGAGTTCAAGTTTCTGTTTGTG
AGCGGTCACTTCAAGGGTAACTACAAAGCCCAGCTTACTCGTCTGAACCACATCACCAACTGCAACGGCG
CCGTGCTCTCAGTGGAGGAGCTGCTGATCGGTGGGGAGATGATCAAGGCCGGGACCCTCACCTTAGAGGA
GGTGCGCCGGAAGTTCAATAATGGAGAGATTAACTTCTGATAACTCGAGGATATCGCGGCCGCTACGTAA
ATTCCGCCCCTCTCCCTCCCCCCCCCCTAACGTTACTGGCCGAAGCCGCTTGGAATAAGGCCGGTGTGCG
TTTGTCTATATGTGATTTTCCACCATATTGCCGTCTTTTGGCAATGTGAGGGCCCGGAAACCTGGCCCTG
TCTTCTTGACGAGCATTCCTAGGGGTCTTTCCCCTCTCGCCAAAGGAATGCAAGGTCTGTTGAATGTCGT
GAAGGAAGCAGTTCCTCTGGAAGCTTCTTGAAGACAAACAACGTCTGTAGCGACCCTTTGCAGGCAGCGG
AACCCCCCACCTGGCGACAGGTGCCTCTGCGGCCAAAAGCCACGTGTATAAGATACACCTGCAAAGGCGG
CACAACCCCAGTGCCACGTTGTGAGTTGGATAGTTGTGGAAAGAGTCAAATGGCTCTCCTCAAGCGTATT
CAACAAGGGGCTGAAGGATGCCCAGAAGGTACCCCATTGTATGGGATCTGATCTGGGGCCTCGGTGCACA
TGCTTTACATGTGTTTAGTCGAGGTTAAAAAAACGTCTAGGCCCCCCGAACCACGGGGACGTGGTTTTCC
TTTGAAAAACACGATGATAATATGGCCACAACCATGGCCAAGCCTTTGTCTCAAGAAGAATCCACCCTCA
TTGAAAGAGCAACGGCTACAATCAACAGCATCCCCATCTCTGAAGACTACAGCGTCGCCAGCGCAGCTCT
CTCTAGCGACGGCCGCATCTTCACTGGTGTCAATGTATATCATTTTACTGGGGGACCTTGTGCAGAACTC
GTGGTGCTGGGCACTGCTGCTGCTGCGGCAGCTGGCAACCTGACTTGTATCGTCGCGATCGGAAATGAGA
ACAGGGGCATCTTGAGCCCCTGCGGACGGTGCCGACAGGTGCTTCTCGATCTGCATCCTGGGATCAAAGC
CATAGTGAAGGACAGTGATGGACAGCCGACGGCAGTTGGGATTCGTGAATTGCTGCCCTCTGGTTATGTG
TGGGAGGGCTAAAGATCTTTTTCCCTCTGCCAAAAATTATGGGGACATCATGAAGCCCCTTGAGCATCTG
ACTTCTGGCTAATAAAGGAAATTTATTTTCATTGCAATAGTGTGTTGGAATTTTTTGTGTCTCTCACTCG
GAAGGACATATGGGAGGGCAAATCATTTAAAACATCAGAATGAGTATTTGGTTTAGAGTTTGGCAACATA
TGCCATATGCTGGCTGCCATGAACAAAGGTGGCTATAAAGAGGTCATCAGTATATGAAACAGCCCCCTGC
TGTCCATTCCTTATTCCATAGAAAAGCCTTGACTTGAGGTTAGATTTTTTTTATATTTTGTTTTGTGTTA
TTTTTTTCTTTAACATCCCTAAAATTTTCCTTACATGTTTTACTAGCCAGATTTTTCCTCCTCTCCTGAC
TACTCCCAGTCATAGCTGTCCCTCTTCTCTTATGAAGATCCCTCGACCTGCAGCCCAAGCTTGGCGTAAT
CATGGTCATAGCTGTTTCCTGTGTGAAATTGTTATCCGCTCACAATTCCACACAACATACGAGCCGGAAG
CATAAAGTGTAAAGCCTGGGGTGCCTAATGAGTGAGCTAACTCACATTAATTGCGTTGCGCTCACTGCCC
GCTTTCCAGTCGGGAAACCTGTCGTGCCAGCGGATCCGCATCTCAATTAGTCAGCAACCATAGTCCCGCC
CCTAACTCCGCCCATCCCGCCCCTAACTCCGCCCAGTTCCGCCCATTCTCCGCCCCATGGCTGACTAATT
TTTTTTATTTATGCAGAGGCCGAGGCCGCCTCGGCCTCTGAGCTATTCCAGAAGTAGTGAGGAGGCTTTT
TTGGAGGCCTAGGCTTTTGCAAAAAGCTAACTTGTTTATTGCAGCTTATAATGGTTACAAATAAAGCAAT
AGCATCACAAATTTCACAAATAAAGCATTTTTTTCACTGCATTCTAGTTGTGGTTTGTCCAAACTCATCA
ATGTATCTTATCATGTCTGGATCCGCTGCATTAATGAATCGGCCAACGCGCGGGGAGAGGCGGTTTGCGT
ATTGGGCGCTCTTCCGCTTCCTCGCTCACTGACTCGCTGCGCTCGGTCGTTCGGCTGCGGCGAGCGGTAT
CAGCTCACTCAAAGGCGGTAATACGGTTATCCACAGAATCAGGGGATAACGCAGGAAAGAACATGTGAGC
AAAAGGCCAGCAAAAGGCCAGGAACCGTAAAAAGGCCGCGTTGCTGGCGTTTTTCCATAGGCTCCGCCCC
CCTGACGAGCATCACAAAAATCGACGCTCAAGTCAGAGGTGGCGAAACCCGACAGGACTATAAAGATACC
AGGCGTTTCCCCCTGGAAGCTCCCTCGTGCGCTCTCCTGTTCCGACCCTGCCGCTTACCGGATACCTGTC
CGCCTTTCTCCCTTCGGGAAGCGTGGCGCTTTCTCAATGCTCACGCTGTAGGTATCTCAGTTCGGTGTAG
GTCGTTCGCTCCAAGCTGGGCTGTGTGCACGAACCCCCCGTTCAGCCCGACCGCTGCGCCTTATCCGGTA
ACTATCGTCTTGAGTCCAACCCGGTAAGACACGACTTATCGCCACTGGCAGCAGCCACTGGTAACAGGAT
TAGCAGAGCGAGGTATGTAGGCGGTGCTACAGAGTTCTTGAAGTGGTGGCCTAACTACGGCTACACTAGA
AGGACAGTATTTGGTATCTGCGCTCTGCTGAAGCCAGTTACCTTCGGAAAAAGAGTTGGTAGCTCTTGAT
CCGGCAAACAAACCACCGCTGGTAGCGGTGGTTTTTTTGTTTGCAAGCAGCAGATTACGCGCAGAAAAAA
AGGATCTCAAGAAGATCCTTTGATCTTTTCTACGGGGTCTGACGCTCAGTGGAACGAAAACTCACGTTAA
GGGATTTTGGTCATGAGATTATCAAAAAGGATCTTCACCTAGATCCTTTTAAATTAAAAATGAAGTTTTA
AATCAATCTAAAGTATATATGAGTAAACTTGGTCTGACAGTTACCAATGCTTAATCAGTGAGGCACCTAT
CTCAGCGATCTGTCTATTTCGTTCATCCATAGTTGCCTGACTCCCCGTCGTGTAGATAACTACGATACGG
GAGGGCTTACCATCTGGCCCCAGTGCTGCAATGATACCGCGAGACCCACGCTCACCGGCTCCAGATTTAT
CAGCAATAAACCAGCCAGCCGGAAGGGCCGAGCGCAGAAGTGGTCCTGCAACTTTATCCGCCTCCATCCA
GTCTATTAATTGTTGCCGGGAAGCTAGAGTAAGTAGTTCGCCAGTTAATAGTTTGCGCAACGTTGTTGCC
ATTGCTACAGGCATCGTGGTGTCACGCTCGTCGTTTGGTATGGCTTCATTCAGCTCCGGTTCCCAACGAT
CAAGGCGAGTTACATGATCCCCCATGTTGTGCAAAAAAGCGGTTAGCTCCTTCGGTCCTCCGATCGTTGT
CAGAAGTAAGTTGGCCGCAGTGTTATCACTCATGGTTATGGCAGCACTGCATAATTCTCTTACTGTCATG
CCATCCGTAAGATGCTTTTCTGTGACTGGTGAGTACTCAACCAAGTCATTCTGAGAATAGTGTATGCGGC
GACCGAGTTGCTCTTGCCCGGCGTCAATACGGGATAATACCGCGCCACATAGCAGAACTTTAAAAGTGCT
CATCATTGGAAAACGTTCTTCGGGGCGAAAACTCTCAAGGATCTTACCGCTGTTGAGATCCAGTTCGATG
TAACCCACTCGTGCACCCAACTGATCTTCAGCATCTTTTACTTTCACCAGCGTTTCTGGGTGAGCAAAAA
CAGGAAGGCAAAATGCCGCAAAAAAGGGAATAAGGGCGACACGGAAATGTTGAATACTCATACTCTTCCT
TTTTCAATATTATTGAAGCATTTATCAGGGTTATTGTCTCATGAGCGGATACATATTTGAATGTATTTAG
AAAAATAAACAAATAGGGGTTCCGCGCACATTTCCCCGAAAAGTGCCACCTG
